>Addgene plasmid #48224 | pAC92-pmax-dCas9VP96 | depositor full sequence | sequence record 69511 | pAC92-pmax-dCas9VP96 sequence 7451 bps
TCAATATTGGCCATTAGCCATATTATTCATTGGTTATATAGCATAAATCAATATTGGCTATTGGCCATTG
CATACGTTGTATCTATATCATAATATGTACATTTATATTGGCTCATGTCCAATATGACCGCCATGTTGGC
ATTGATTATTGACTAGTTATTAATAGTAATCAATTACGGGGTCATTAGTTCATAGCCCATATATGGAGTT
CCGCGTTACATAACTTACGGTAAATGGCCCGCCTGGCTGACCGCCCAACGACCCCCGCCCATTGACGTCA
ATAATGACGTATGTTCCCATAGTAACGCCAATAGGGACTTTCCATTGACGTCAATGGGTGGAGTATTTAC
GGTAAACTGCCCACTTGGCAGTACATCAAGTGTATCATATGCCAAGTCCGCCCCCTATTGACGTCAATGA
CGGTAAATGGCCCGCCTGGCATTATGCCCAGTACATGACCTTACGGGACTTTCCTACTTGGCAGTACATC
TACGTATTAGTCATCGCTATTACCATGGTGATGCGGTTTTGGCAGTACACCAATGGGCGTGGATAGCGGT
TTGACTCACGGGGATTTCCAAGTCTCCACCCCATTGACGTCAATGGGAGTTTGTTTTGGCACCAAAATCA
ACGGGACTTTCCAAAATGTCGTAATAACCCCGCCCCGTTGACGCAAATGGGCGGTAGGCGTGTACGGTGG
GAGGTCTATATAAGCAGAGGTCGTTTAGTGAACCGTCAGATCACTAGTAGCTTTATTGCGGTAGTTTATC
ACAGTTAAATTGCTAACGCAGTCAGTGCTCGACTGATCACAGGTAAGTATCAAGGTTACAAGACAGGTTT
AAGGAGGCCAATAGAAACTGGGCTTGTCGAGACAGAGAAGATTCTTGCGTTTCTGATAGGCACCTATTGG
TCTTACTGACATCCACTTTGCCTTTCTCTCCACAGGGAAAAAACAATTGACAAGTTTGTACAAAAAAGCA
GGCTCCGAATTCACCGGTGCCACCATGTACCCATACGATGTTCCAGATTACGCTTCGCCGAAGAAAAAGC
GCAAGGTCGAAGCGTCCGACAAGAAGTACAGCATCGGCCTGGCCATCGGCACCAACTCTGTGGGCTGGGC
CGTGATCACCGACGAGTACAAGGTGCCCAGCAAGAAATTCAAGGTGCTGGGCAACACCGACCGGCACAGC
ATCAAGAAGAACCTGATCGGAGCCCTGCTGTTCGACAGCGGCGAAACAGCCGAGGCCACCCGGCTGAAGA
GAACCGCCAGAAGAAGATACACCAGACGGAAGAACCGGATCTGCTATCTGCAAGAGATCTTCAGCAACGA
GATGGCCAAGGTGGACGACAGCTTCTTCCACAGACTGGAAGAGTCCTTCCTGGTGGAAGAGGATAAGAAG
CACGAGCGGCACCCCATCTTCGGCAACATCGTGGACGAGGTGGCCTACCACGAGAAGTACCCCACCATCT
ACCACCTGAGAAAGAAACTGGTGGACAGCACCGACAAGGCCGACCTGCGGCTGATCTATCTGGCCCTGGC
CCACATGATCAAGTTCCGGGGCCACTTCCTGATCGAGGGCGACCTGAACCCCGACAACAGCGACGTGGAC
AAGCTGTTCATCCAGCTGGTGCAGACCTACAACCAGCTGTTCGAGGAAAACCCCATCAACGCCAGCGGCG
TGGACGCCAAGGCCATCCTGTCTGCCAGACTGAGCAAGAGCAGACGGCTGGAAAATCTGATCGCCCAGCT
GCCCGGCGAGAAGAAGAATGGCCTGTTCGGCAACCTGATTGCCCTGAGCCTGGGCCTGACCCCCAACTTC
AAGAGCAACTTCGACCTGGCCGAGGATGCCAAACTGCAGCTGAGCAAGGACACCTACGACGACGACCTGG
ACAACCTGCTGGCCCAGATCGGCGACCAGTACGCCGACCTGTTTCTGGCCGCCAAGAACCTGTCCGACGC
CATCCTGCTGAGCGACATCCTGAGAGTGAACACCGAGATCACCAAGGCCCCCCTGAGCGCCTCTATGATC
AAGAGATACGACGAGCACCACCAGGACCTGACCCTGCTGAAAGCTCTCGTGCGGCAGCAGCTGCCTGAGA
AGTACAAAGAGATTTTCTTCGACCAGAGCAAGAACGGCTACGCCGGCTACATTGACGGCGGAGCCAGCCA
GGAAGAGTTCTACAAGTTCATCAAGCCCATCCTGGAAAAGATGGACGGCACCGAGGAACTGCTCGTGAAG
CTGAACAGAGAGGACCTGCTGCGGAAGCAGCGGACCTTCGACAACGGCAGCATCCCCCACCAGATCCACC
TGGGAGAGCTGCACGCCATTCTGCGGCGGCAGGAAGATTTTTACCCATTCCTGAAGGACAACCGGGAAAA
GATCGAGAAGATCCTGACCTTCCGCATCCCCTACTACGTGGGCCCTCTGGCCAGGGGAAACAGCAGATTC
GCCTGGATGACCAGAAAGAGCGAGGAAACCATCACCCCCTGGAACTTCGAGGAAGTGGTGGACAAGGGCG
CTTCCGCCCAGAGCTTCATCGAGCGGATGACCAACTTCGATAAGAACCTGCCCAACGAGAAGGTGCTGCC
CAAGCACAGCCTGCTGTACGAGTACTTCACCGTGTATAACGAGCTGACCAAAGTGAAATACGTGACCGAG
GGAATGAGAAAGCCCGCCTTCCTGAGCGGCGAGCAGAAAAAGGCCATCGTGGACCTGCTGTTCAAGACCA
ACCGGAAAGTGACCGTGAAGCAGCTGAAAGAGGACTACTTCAAGAAAATCGAGTGCTTCGACTCCGTGGA
AATCTCCGGCGTGGAAGATCGGTTCAACGCCTCCCTGGGCACATACCACGATCTGCTGAAAATTATCAAG
GACAAGGACTTCCTGGACAATGAGGAAAACGAGGACATTCTGGAAGATATCGTGCTGACCCTGACACTGT
TTGAGGACAGAGAGATGATCGAGGAACGGCTGAAAACCTATGCCCACCTGTTCGACGACAAAGTGATGAA
GCAGCTGAAGCGGCGGAGATACACCGGCTGGGGCAGGCTGAGCCGGAAGCTGATCAACGGCATCCGGGAC
AAGCAGTCCGGCAAGACAATCCTGGATTTCCTGAAGTCCGACGGCTTCGCCAACAGAAACTTCATGCAGC
TGATCCACGACGACAGCCTGACCTTTAAAGAGGACATCCAGAAAGCCCAGGTGTCCGGCCAGGGCGATAG
CCTGCACGAGCACATTGCCAATCTGGCCGGCAGCCCCGCCATTAAGAAGGGCATCCTGCAGACAGTGAAG
GTGGTGGACGAGCTCGTGAAAGTGATGGGCCGGCACAAGCCCGAGAACATCGTGATCGAAATGGCCAGAG
AGAACCAGACCACCCAGAAGGGACAGAAGAACAGCCGCGAGAGAATGAAGCGGATCGAAGAGGGCATCAA
AGAGCTGGGCAGCCAGATCCTGAAAGAACACCCCGTGGAAAACACCCAGCTGCAGAACGAGAAGCTGTAC
CTGTACTACCTGCAGAATGGGCGGGATATGTACGTGGACCAGGAACTGGACATCAACCGGCTGTCCGACT
ACGATGTGGACGCCATCGTGCCTCAGAGCTTTCTGAAGGACGACTCCATCGACAACAAGGTGCTGACCAG
AAGCGACAAGAACCGGGGCAAGAGCGACAACGTGCCCTCCGAAGAGGTCGTGAAGAAGATGAAGAACTAC
TGGCGGCAGCTGCTGAACGCCAAGCTGATTACCCAGAGAAAGTTCGACAATCTGACCAAGGCCGAGAGAG
GCGGCCTGAGCGAACTGGATAAGGCCGGCTTCATCAAGAGACAGCTGGTGGAAACCCGGCAGATCACAAA
GCACGTGGCACAGATCCTGGACTCCCGGATGAACACTAAGTACGACGAGAATGACAAGCTGATCCGGGAA
GTGAAAGTGATCACCCTGAAGTCCAAGCTGGTGTCCGATTTCCGGAAGGATTTCCAGTTTTACAAAGTGC
GCGAGATCAACAACTACCACCACGCCCACGACGCCTACCTGAACGCCGTCGTGGGAACCGCCCTGATCAA
AAAGTACCCTAAGCTGGAAAGCGAGTTCGTGTACGGCGACTACAAGGTGTACGACGTGCGGAAGATGATC
GCCAAGAGCGAGCAGGAAATCGGCAAGGCTACCGCCAAGTACTTCTTCTACAGCAACATCATGAACTTTT
TCAAGACCGAGATTACCCTGGCCAACGGCGAGATCCGGAAGCGGCCTCTGATCGAGACAAACGGCGAAAC
CGGGGAGATCGTGTGGGATAAGGGCCGGGATTTTGCCACCGTGCGGAAAGTGCTGAGCATGCCCCAAGTG
AATATCGTGAAAAAGACCGAGGTGCAGACAGGCGGCTTCAGCAAAGAGTCTATCCTGCCCAAGAGGAACA
GCGATAAGCTGATCGCCAGAAAGAAGGACTGGGACCCTAAGAAGTACGGCGGCTTCGACAGCCCCACCGT
GGCCTATTCTGTGCTGGTGGTGGCCAAAGTGGAAAAGGGCAAGTCCAAGAAACTGAAGAGTGTGAAAGAG
CTGCTGGGGATCACCATCATGGAAAGAAGCAGCTTCGAGAAGAATCCCATCGACTTTCTGGAAGCCAAGG
GCTACAAAGAAGTGAAAAAGGACCTGATCATCAAGCTGCCTAAGTACTCCCTGTTCGAGCTGGAAAACGG
CCGGAAGAGAATGCTGGCCTCTGCCGGCGAACTGCAGAAGGGAAACGAACTGGCCCTGCCCTCCAAATAT
GTGAACTTCCTGTACCTGGCCAGCCACTATGAGAAGCTGAAGGGCTCCCCCGAGGATAATGAGCAGAAAC
AGCTGTTTGTGGAACAGCACAAGCACTACCTGGACGAGATCATCGAGCAGATCAGCGAGTTCTCCAAGAG
AGTGATCCTGGCCGACGCTAATCTGGACAAAGTGCTGTCCGCCTACAACAAGCACCGGGATAAGCCCATC
AGAGAGCAGGCCGAGAATATCATCCACCTGTTTACCCTGACCAATCTGGGAGCCCCTGCCGCCTTCAAGT
ACTTTGACACCACCATCGACCGGAAGAGGTACACCAGCACCAAAGAGGTGCTGGACGCCACCCTGATCCA
CCAGAGCATCACCGGCCTGTACGAGACACGGATCGACCTGTCTCAGCTGGGAGGCGACAGCCCCAAGAAG
AAGAGAAAGGTGGAGGCCAGCGGGCCGGCCGGATCCGGGCGCGCCGACGCGCTGGACGATTTCGATCTCG
ACATGCTGGGTTCTGATGCCCTCGATGACTTTGACCTGGATATGTTGGGAAGCGACGCATTGGATGACTT
TGATCTGGACATGCTCGGCTCCGATGCTCTGGACGATTTCGATCTCGATATGTTAGGGTCAGACGCACTG
GATGATTTCGACCTTGATATGTTGGGAAGCGATGCCCTTGATGATTTCGATTTGGATATGTTGTATATCG
ATTGATTAATTAAGAATTCGACCCAGCTTTCTTGTACAAAGTGGTTGATATCCAGCACAGTGGCGGCCGC
TCGAGTCTAGAGGGCCCGCGGTTCGAAGGTAAGCCTATCCCTAACCCTCTCCTCGGTCTCGATTCTACGC
GTACCGGTTAGCAATTGTTTTTTCGATGAGTTTGGACAAACCACAACTAGAATGCAGTGAAAAAAATGCT
TTATTTGTGAAATTTGTGATGCTATTGCTTTATTTGTAACCATTATAAGCTGCAATAAACAAGTTAACAA
CAACAATTGCATTCATTTTATGTTTCAGGTTCAGGGGGAGGTGTGGGAGGTTTTTTAAAGCAAGTAAAAC
CTCTACAAATGTGGTACTTAAGAGGGGGAGACCAAAGGGCGAGACGTTAAGGCCTCACGTGACATGTGAG
CAAAAGGCCAGCAAAAGGCCAGGAACCGTAAAAAGGCCGCGTTGCTGGCGTTTTTCCATAGGCTCCGCCC
CCCTGACGAGCATCACAAAAATCGACGCTCAAGTCAGAGGTGGCGAAACCCGACAGGACTATAAAGATAC
CAGGCGTTTCCCCCTGGAAGCTCCCTCGTGCGCTCTCCTGTTCCGACCCTGCCGCTTACCGGATACCTGT
CCGCCTTTCTCCCTTCGGGAAGCGTGGCGCTTTCTCATAGCTCACGCTGTAGGTATCTCAGTTCGGTGTA
GGTCGTTCGCTCCAAGCTGGGCTGTGTGCACGAACCCCCCGTTCAGCCCGACCGCTGCGCCTTATCCGGT
AACTATCGTCTTGAGTCCAACCCGGTAAGACACGACTTATCGCCACTGGCAGCAGCCACTGGTAACAGGA
TTAGCAGAGCGAGGTATGTAGGCGGTGCTACAGAGTTCTTGAAGTGGTGGCCTAACTACGGCTACACTAG
AAGGACAGTATTTGGTATCTGCGCTCTGCTGAAGCCAGTTACCTTCGGAAAAAGAGTTGGTAGCTCTTGA
TCCGGCAAACAAACCACGCTGGTAGCGGTGGTTTTTTTGTTTGCAAGCAGCAGATTACGCGCAGAAAAAA
AGGATCTCAAGAAGATCCTTTGATCTTTTCTACGGGGTCTGACGCTCAGTGGAACGAAAACTCACGTTAA
GGGATTTTGGTCATGCCGTCTCAGAAGAACTCGTCAAGAAGGCGATAGAAGGCGATGCGCTGCGAATCGG
GAGCGGCGATACCGTAAAGCACGAGGAAGCGGTCAGCCCATTCGCCGCCAAGCTCTTCAGCAATATCACG
GGTAGCCAACGCTATGTCCTGATAGCGGTCCGCCACACCCAGCCGGCCACAGTCGATGAATCCAGAAAAG
CGGCCATTTTCCACCATGATATTCGGCAAGCAGGCATCGCCATGGGTCACGACGAGATCCTCGCCGTCGG
GCATGCTCGCCTTGAGCCTGGCGAACAGTTCGGCTGGCGCGAGCCCCTGATGCTCTTCGTCCAGATCATC
CTGATCGACAAGACCGGCTTCCATCCGAGTACGTGCTCGCTCGATGCGATGTTTCGCTTGGTGGTCGAAT
GGGCAGGTAGCCGGATCAAGCGTATGCAGCCGCCGCATTGCATCAGCCATGATGGATACTTTCTCGGCAG
GAGCAAGGTGAGATGACAGGAGATCCTGCCCCGGCACTTCGCCCAATAGCAGCCAGTCCCTTCCCGCTTC
AGTGACAACGTCGAGCACAGCTGCGCAAGGAACGCCCGTCGTGGCCAGCCACGATAGCCGCGCTGCCTCG
TCTTGCAGTTCATTCAGGGCACCGGACAGGTCGGTCTTGACAAAAAGAACCGGGCGCCCCTGCGCTGACA
GCCGGAACACGGCGGCATCAGAGCAGCCGATTGTCTGTTGTGCCCAGTCATAGCCGAATAGCCTCTCCAC
CCAAGCGGCCGGAGAACCTGCGTGCAATCCATCTTGTTCAATCATAATATTATTGAAGCATTTATCAGGG
TTCGTCTCGTCCCGGTCTCCTCCCATGCATG
Features (pLannotate 1.2.2; 14 found; start..end, strand, type, name):
    140..517     +  enhancer       CMV enhancer: human cytomegalovirus immediate early enhancer
    519..718     +  promoter       CMV promoter: human cytomegalovirus (CMV) immediate early promoter
    813..945     +  intron         chimeric intron: chimera between introns from human β-globin and immunoglobulin heavy chain genes
    960..984     +  protein_bind   attB1: mutant version of attB; recombination site for the Gateway® BP reaction BP Clonase™
   1008..1035    +  CDS            3xHA (fragment): three tandem HA epitope tags
   1068..5168    +  CDS            Cas9: Cas9 (Csn1) endonuclease from the Streptococcus pyogenes Type II CRISPR/Cas system generates RNA-guided double strand breaks in DNA
   5226..5453    +  CDS            VP96: 6 tandem repeats of the minimal activation domain of herpes simplex virus VP16 (Cheng et al., 2013)
   5481..5505    -  protein_bind   attB2: mutant version of attB; recombination site for the Gateway® BP reaction BP Clonase™
   5558..5599    +  CDS            V5 tag: epitope tag from simian virus 5
   5654..5735    -  polyA_signal   SV40 poly(A) signal: SV40 polyadenylation signal
   5758..5826    -  CDS            large T antigen (fragment): large T antigen from SV40 (simian virus 40)
   5933..6520    -  rep_origin     ori: high-copy-number ColE1/pMB1/pBR322/pUC origin of replication
   6601..7395    -  CDS            NeoR/KanR: aminoglycoside phosphotransferase from Tn5; aph(3')-II (or nptII); confers resistance to neomycin, kanamycin, and G418 (Geneticin®)
   7396..7422    -  promoter       AmpR promoter (fragment): bla
