[The description below was written by a language model from this plasmid's Addgene catalogue record and pLannotate feature annotations shown in this document.]
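Description:
pAC92-pmax-dCas9VP96 is a 7,451 bp mammalian expression plasmid that encodes an RNA-guided transcriptional activator, built by Gateway recombination into the pmax-DEST backbone. It is maintained in E. coli through a high-copy ColE1/pUC-type origin and selected with kanamycin via a Tn5 aminoglycoside phosphotransferase (NeoR/KanR) gene. In the annotation this gene is preceded only by a fragment of the bacterial bla promoter, so the marker appears to serve for bacterial selection, and the record does not indicate a mammalian selection cassette.

The payload is Streptococcus pyogenes Cas9 carrying the D10A and H840A substitutions, which inactivate both nuclease domains and leave a catalytically dead protein that still binds DNA under guide RNA direction. It has an N-terminal HA epitope (annotated as a fragment of a 3xHA tag) and a C-terminal VP96 domain, six tandem copies of the minimal herpes simplex virus VP16 activation domain. The open reading frame sits between attB1 and attB2 sites left by the Gateway reaction. A V5 tag sequence lies downstream of attB2, but the record does not say whether it is translated. The catalogue lists the promoter as CAGGS, whereas the feature table annotates a CMV enhancer and CMV immediate-early promoter followed by a chimeric β-globin/immunoglobulin intron; this discrepancy is not resolved by the record. An SV40 polyadenylation signal terminates the transcript.

No guide RNA cassette is annotated, so guides must be supplied separately. Co-delivered with guides targeting promoter regions, the plasmid is used for transient expression of the "CRISPR-on" activator to switch on endogenous genes, including several at once.
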