Addgene plasmid #48224: pAC92-pmax-dCas9VP96
Purpose: dCas9VP96 on pmax expression vector
Depositing lab: Rudolf Jaenisch. Depositing organization: Whitehead Institute for Biomedical Research. Publication: Multiplexed activation of endogenous genes by CRISPR-on, an RNA-guided transcriptional activator system. Cheng AW, Wang H, Yang H, Shi L, Katz Y, Theunissen TW, Rangarajan S, Shivalila CS, Dadon DB, Jaenisch R. Cell Res. 2013 Aug 27. doi: 10.1038/cr.2013.122. PubMed 23979020.
Backbone
  Vector backbone: pmax-DEST (Addgene: 48222)
  Vector type: Mammalian Expression, CRISPR
Growth in bacteria
  Bacterial resistance: Kanamycin, 50 μg/mL
  Growth temperature: 37°C
  Growth strain: DH5alpha
  Copy number: Unknown
Gene/Insert
  Gene/Insert name: dCas9(D10A;H840A) fusion with VP96 activation domain
  Species: H. sapiens (human), Synthetic
  Insert size (bp): 4487
  Mutation: D10A;H840A
  Promoter: CAGGS
  Tag / fusion protein: HA Tag (N terminal on insert); VP96 (C terminal on insert)
  Cloning method: Gateway Cloning
  Sequencing primers: 5′ gggcttgtcgagacagagaagat; 3′ ACCGAGGAGAGGGTTAGGGAT
Terms and licenses: Academic/Nonprofit Terms; Industry Terms: Not Available to Industry
Depositor comments: For more information including protocols and updates, please go to http://www.crispr-on.org
How to cite: pAC92-pmax-dCas9VP96 was a gift from Rudolf Jaenisch (Addgene plasmid # 48224 ; http://n2t.net/addgene:48224 ; RRID:Addgene_48224)
