>Addgene plasmid #48224 | pAC92-pmax-dCas9VP96 | addgene partial sequence | sequence record 71082 | dCas9-R2 5'-GGGTTTCCACCAGCTGTCTC
AGGCCGCCTCTCTCGGCCTTGGTCAGATTGTCGAACTTTCTCTGGGTAATCAGCTTGGCGTTCAGCAGCT
GCCGCCAGTAGTTCTTCATCTTCTTCACGACCTCTTCGGAGGGCACGTTGTCGCTCTTGCCCCGGTTCTT
GTCGCTTCTGGTCAGCACCTTGTTGTCGATGGAGTCGTCCTTCAGAAAGCTCTGAGGCACGATGGCGTCC
ACATCGTAGTCGGACAGCCGGTTGATGTCCAGTTCCTGGTCCACGTACATATCCCGCCCATTCTGCAGGT
AGTACAGGTACAGCTTCTCGTTCTGCAGCTGGGTGTTTTCCACGGGGTGTTCTTTCAGGATCTGGCTGCC
CAGCTCTTTGATGCCCTCTTCGATCCGCTTCATTCTCTCGCGGCTGTTCTTCTGTCCCTTCTGGGTGGTC
TGGTTCTCTCTGGCCATTTCGATCACGATGTTCTCGGGCTTGTGCCGGCCCATCACTTTCACGAGCTCGT
CCACCACCTTCACTGTCTGCAGGATGCCCTTCTTAATGGCGGGGCTGCCGGCCAGATTGGCAATGTGCTC
GTGCAGGCTATCGCCCTGGCCGGACACCTGGGCTTTCTGGATGTCCTCTTTAAAGGTCAGGCTGTCGTCG
TGGATCAGCTGCATGAAGTTTCTGTTGGCGAAGCCGTCGGACTTCAGGAAATCCAGGATTGTCTTGCCGG
ACTGCTTGTCCCGGATGCCGTTGATCAGCTTCCGGCTCAGCCTGCCCCAGCCGGTGTATCTCCGCCGCTT
CAGCTGCTTCATCACTTTGTCGTCGAACAGGTGGGC
