>Addgene plasmid #48224 | pAC92-pmax-dCas9VP96 | addgene partial sequence | sequence record 71083 | EBV-rev 5'-GTGGTTTGTCCAAACTCATC-3'
AGACCGAGGAGAGGGTTAGGGATAGGCTTACCTTCGAACCGCGGGCCCTCTAGACTCGAGCGGCCGCCAC
TGTGCTGGATATCAACCACTTTGTACAAGAAAGCTGGGTCGAATTCTTAATTAATCAATCGATATACAAC
ATATCCAAATCGAAATCATCAAGGGCATCGCTTCCCAACATATCAAGGTCGAAATCATCCAGTGCGTCTG
ACCCTAACATATCGAGATCGAAATCGTCCAGAGCATCGGAGCCGAGCATGTCCAGATCAAAGTCATCCAA
TGCGTCGCTTCCCAACATATCCAGGTCAAAGTCATCGAGGGCATCAGAACCCAGCATGTCGAGATCGAAA
TCGTCCAGCGCGTCGGCGCGCCCGGATCCGGCCGGCCCGCTGGCCTCCACCTTTCTCTTCTTCTTGGGGC
TGTCGCCTCCCAGCTGAGACAGGTCGATCCGTGTCTCGTACAGGCCGGTGATGCTCTGGTGGATCAGGGT
GGCGTCCAGCACCTCTTTGGTGCTGGTGTACCTCTTCCGGTCGATGGTGGTGTCAAAGTACTTGAAGGCG
GCAGGGGCTCCCAGATTGGTCAGGGTAAACAGGTGGATGATATTCTCGGCCTGCTCTCTGATGGGCTTAT
CCCGGTGCTTGTTGTAGGCGGACAGCACTTTGTCCAGATTAGCGTCGGCCAGGATCACTCTCTTGGAGAA
CTCGCTGATCTGCTCGATGATCTCGTCCAGGTAGTGCTTGTGCTGTTCCACAAACAGCTGTTTCTGCTCA
TTATCCTCGGGGGAGCCCTTCAGCTTCTCATAGTGGCTGGCCAGGTACAGGAAGTTCACATATTTGGAGG
GCAGGGCCAGTTCGTTTCCCTTCTGCAGTTCGCCGGCAGA
