>Addgene plasmid #48224 | pAC92-pmax-dCas9VP96 | addgene partial sequence | sequence record 71084 | CMV-F 5'-CGCAAATGGGCGGTAGGCGTG-3'
CGTTTAGTGAACCGTCAGATCACTAGTAGCTTTATTGCGGTAGTTTATCACAGTTAAATTGCTAACGCAG
TCAGTGCTCGACTGATCACAGGTAAGTATCAAGGTTACAAGACAGGTTTAAGGAGGCCAATAGAAACTGG
GCTTGTCGAGACAGAGAAGATTCTTGCGTTTCTGATAGGCACCTATTGGTCTTACTGACATCCACTTTGC
CTTTCTCTCCACAGGGAAAAAACAATTGACAAGTTTGTACAAAAAAGCAGGCTCCGAATTCACCGGTGCC
ACCATGTACCCATACGATGTTCCAGATTACGCTTCGCCGAAGAAAAAGCGCAAGGTCGAAGCGTCCGACA
AGAAGTACAGCATCGGCCTGGCCATCGGCACCAACTCTGTGGGCTGGGCCGTGATCACCGACGAGTACAA
GGTGCCCAGCAAGAAATTCAAGGTGCTGGGCAACACCGACCGGCACAGCATCAAGAAGAACCTGATCGGA
GCCCTGCTGTTCGACAGCGGCGAAACAGCCGAGGCCACCCGGCTGAAGAGAACCGCCAGAAGAAGATACA
CCAGACGGAAGAACCGGATCTGCTATCTGCAAGAGATCTTCAGCAACGAGATGGCCAAGGTGGACGACAG
CTTCTTCCACAGACTGGAAGAGTCCTTCCTGGTGGAAGAGGATAAGAAGCACGAGCGGCACCCCATCTTC
GGCAACATCGTGGACGAGGTGGCCTACCACGAGAAGTACCCCACCATCTACCACCTGAGAAAGAAACTGG
TGGACAGCACCGACAAGGCCGACCTGCGGCTGATCTATCTGGCCCTGGCCCACATGATCAAGTTCCGGGG
CCACTTCCTGATCGAGGGCGACCTGAACCCCGACAACAGCGACGTGGACAAGCTGTTCATCCAGCTGGTG
CAGACCTACAACCAGCTGTTCGAGGAAA
